Addgene plasmid #57379: mEos2-FilaminA-N-9
Purpose: Localization: Actin/Focal Adhesions, Excitation: 505 / 569, Emission: 516 / 581
Depositing lab: Michael Davidson. Depositing organization: Florida State University, Tallahassee. Publication: A bright and photostable photoconvertible fluorescent protein. McKinney SA, Murphy CS, Hazelwood KL, Davidson MW, Looger LL. Nat Methods. 2009 Feb . 6(2):131-3. 10.1038/nmeth.1296 PubMed 19169260.
Backbone
  Vector backbone: mEos2-N1
  Backbone size w/o insert (bp): 4750
  Vector type: Mammalian Expression
  Selectable markers: Neomycin (select with G418)
Growth in bacteria
  Bacterial resistance: Kanamycin, 50 μg/mL
  Growth temperature: 37°C
  Growth strain: DH5alpha
  Copy number: High Copy
Gene/Insert
  Gene/Insert name: FilaminA (alt name: NM_001456.3)
  Species: H. sapiens (human)
  Mutation: D2626H
  Entrez Gene: FLNA (a.k.a. ABP-280, ABPX, CSBS, CVD1, FGS2, FLN, FLN-A, FLN1, FMD, MNS, NHBP, OPD, OPD1, OPD2, XLVD, XMVD)
  Promoter: CMV
  Tag / fusion protein: mEos2 (C terminal on backbone)
  Cloning method: Unknown
  Sequencing primers: 5′ CMV-F; 3′ SV40pA-R
Terms and licenses: Academic/Nonprofit Terms; Industry Terms
Depositor comments: . Excitation = 505 / 569; Emission = 516 / 581
How to cite: mEos2-FilaminA-N-9 was a gift from Michael Davidson (Addgene plasmid # 57379 ; http://n2t.net/addgene:57379 ; RRID:Addgene_57379)
