[The description below was written by a language model from this plasmid's Addgene catalogue record.]
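Description:
mEos2-FilaminA-N-9 is a mammalian expression plasmid built on the mEos2-N1 backbone (about 4.75 kb without insert), an N1-style fusion vector in which the gene of interest is placed upstream of the fluorescent protein. It is maintained in E. coli as a high-copy plasmid under kanamycin selection, and it carries a neomycin resistance marker so that transfected mammalian cells can be selected with G418. No feature table is supplied with the record, so details such as the origin of replication and the exact arrangement of the resistance cassette are not stated. The listed 3′ sequencing primer implies that an SV40 polyadenylation signal lies downstream of the fusion.

The payload is human filamin A (FLNA), an actin-crosslinking protein, expressed from the CMV promoter and fused at its C terminus to mEos2. The insert is recorded as carrying a D2626H substitution relative to the reference transcript; the record does not say whether this change is intentional or what effect it has. The "N-9" in the name probably refers to the linker between filamin A and the tag, but this is not spelled out. mEos2 is a monomeric green-to-red photoconvertible fluorescent protein, and the listed spectra reflect its two states: excitation/emission of 505/516 nm before conversion and 569/581 nm after.

The stated purpose is localization to actin structures and focal adhesions, so the construct serves as a live-cell marker for filamin A-decorated cytoskeleton. Photoconversion of the tag makes it suitable for optical highlighting and tracking of protein subpopulations, and for single-molecule localization super-resolution imaging.
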