>Addgene plasmid #57379 | mEos2-FilaminA-N-9 | depositor partial sequence | sequence record 88513 | insert sequence
GACGTCAGATCCGCTAGCGCCACCATGAGTAGCTCCCACTCTCGGGCGGGCCAGAGCGCAGCAGGCGCGG
CTCCGGGCGGCGGCGTCGACACGCGGGACGCCGAGATGCCGGCCACCGAGAAGGACCTGGCGGAGGACGC
GCCATGGAAGAAGATCCAGCAGAACACTTTCACGCGCTGGTGCAACGAGCACCTGAAGTGCGTGAGCAAG
CGCATCGCCAACCTGCAGACGGACCTGAGCGACGGGCTGCGGCTTATCGCGCTGTTGGAGGTGCTCAGCC
AGAAGAAGATGCACCGCAAGCACAACCAGCGGCCCACTTTCCGCCAAATGCAGCTTGAGAACGTGTCGGT
GGCACTCGAGTTCCTGGACCGCGAGAGCATCAAACTGGTGTCCATCGACAGCAAGGCCATCGTGGACGGG
AACCTGAAGCTGATCCTGGGCCTCATCTGGACCCTGATCCTGCACTACTCCATCTCCATGCCCATGTGGG
ACGAGGAGGAGGATGAGGAGGCCAAGAAGCAGACCCCCAAGCAGAGGCTCCTGGGCTGGATCCAGAACAA
GCTGCCGCAGCTGCCCATCACCAACTTCAGCCGGGACTGGCAGAGCGGCCGGGCCCTGGGCGCCCTGGTG
GACAGCTGTGCCCCGGGCCTGTGTCCTGACTGGGACTCTTGGGACGCCAGCAAGCCCGTTACCAATGCGC
GAGAGGCCATGCAGCAGGCGGATGACTGGCTGGGCATCCCCCAGGTGATCACCCCCGAGGAGATTGTGGA
CCCCAACGTGGACGAGCACTCTGTCATGACCTACCTGTCCCAGTTCCCCAAGGCCAAGCTGAAGCCAGGG
GCTCCCTTGCGGCCCAAACTGAACCCGAAGAAAGCCCGTGCCTACGGGCCAGGCATCGAGCCCACAGGCA
ACATGGTGAAGAAGCGGGCAGAGTTCACTGTGGAGACCAGAAGTGCTGGCCAGGGAGAGGTGCTGGTGTA
CGTGGAGGACCCGGCCGGACACCAGGAGGAGGCAAAAGTGACCGCCAATAACGACAAGAACCGCACCTTC
TCCGTCTGGTACGTCCCCGAGGTGACGGGGACTCATAAGGTTACTGTGCTCTTTGCTGGCCAGCACATCG
CCAAGAGCCCCTTCGAGGTGTACGTGGATAAGTCACAGGGTGACGCCAGCAAAGTGACAGCCCAAGGTCC
CGGCCTGGAGCCCAGTGGCAACATCGCCAACAAGACCACCTACTTTGAGATCTTTACGGCAGGAGCTGGC
ACGGGCGAGGTCGAGGTTGTGATCCAGGACCCCATGGGACAGAAGGGCACGGTAGAGCCTCAGCTGGAGG
CCCGGGGCGACAGCACATACCGCTGCAGCTACCAGCCCACCATGGAGGGCGTCCACACCGTGCACGTCAC
GTTTGCCGGCGTGCCCATCCCTCGCAGCCCCTACACTGTCACTGTTGGCCAAGCCTGTAACCCGAGTGCC
TGCCGGGCGGTTGGCCGGGGCCTCCAGCCCAAGGGTGTGCGGGTGAAGGAGACAGCTGACTTCAAGGTGT
ACACAAAGGGCGCTGGCAGTGGGGAGCTGAAGGTCACCGTGAAGGGCCCCAAGGGAGAGGAGCGCGTGAA
GCAGAAGGACCTGGGGGATGGCGTGTATGGCTTCGAGTATTACCCCATGGTCCCTGGAACCTATATCGTC
ACCATCACGTGGGGTGGTCAGAACATCGGGCGCAGTCCCTTCGAAGTGAAGGTGGGCACCGAGTGTGGCA
ATCAGAAGGTACGGGCCTGGGGCCCTGGGCTGGAGGGCGGCGTCGTTGGCAAGTCAGCAGACTTTGTGGT
GGAGGCTATCGGGGACGACGTGGGCACGCTGGGCTTCTCGGTGGAAGGGCCATCGCAGGCTAAGATCGAA
TGTGACGACAAGGGCGACGGCTCCTGTGATGTGCGCTACTGGCCGCAGGAGGCTGGCGAGTATGCCGTTC
ACGTGCTGTGCAACAGCGAAGACATCCGCCTCAGCCCCTTCATGGCTGACATCCGTGACGCGCCCCAGGA
CTTCCACCCAGACAGGGTGAAGGCACGTGGGCCTGGATTGGAGAAGACAGGTGTGGCCGTCAACAAGCCA
GCAGAGTTCACAGTGGATGCCAAGCACGGTGGCAAGGCCCCACTTCGGGTCCAAGTCCAGGACAATGAAG
GCTGCCCTGTGGAGGCGTTGGTCAAGGACAACGGCAATGGCACTTACAGCTGCTCCTACGTGCCCAGGAA
GCCGGTGAAGCACACAGCCATGGTGTCCTGGGGAGGCGTCAGCATCCCCAACAGCCCCTTCAGGGTGAAT
GTGGGAGCTGGCAGCCACCCCAACAAGGTCAAAGTATACGGCCCCGGAGTAGCCAAGACAGGGCTCAAGG
CCCACGAGCCCACCTACTTCACTGTGGACTGCGCCGAGGCTGGCCAGGGGGACGTCAGCATCGGCATCAA
GTGTGCCCCTGGAGTGGTAGGCCCCGCCGAAGCTGACATCGACTTCGACATCATCCGCAATGACAATGAC
ACCTTCACGGTCAAGTACACGCCCCGGGGGGCTGGCAGCTACACCATTATGGTCCTCTTTGCTGACCAGG
CCACGCCCACCAGCCCCATCCGAGTCAAGGTGGAGCCCTCTCATGACGCCAGTAAGGTGAAGGCCGAGGG
CCCTGGCCTCAGTCGCACTGGTGTCGAGCTTGGCAAGCCCACCCACTTCACAGTAAATGCCAAAGCTGCT
GGCAAAGGCAAGCTGGACGTCCAGTTCTCAGGACTCACCAAGGGGGATGCAGTGCGAGATGTGGACATCA
TCGACCACCATGACAACACCTACACAGTCAAGTACACGCCTGTCCAGCAGGGTCCAGTAGGCGTCAATGT
CACTTATGGAGGGGATCCCATCCCTAAGAGCCCTTTCTCAGTGGCAGTATCTCCAAGCCTGGACCTCAGC
AAGATCAAGGTGTCTGGCCTGGGAGAGAAGGTGGACGTTGGCAAAGACCAGGAGTTCACAGTCAAATCAA
AGGGTGCTGGTGGTCAAGGCAAAGTGGCATCCAAGATTGTGGGCCCCTCGGGTGCAGCGGTGCCCTGCAA
GGTGGAGCCAGGCCTGGGGGCTGACAACAGTGTGGTGCGCTTCCTGCCCCGTGAGGAAGGGCCCTATGAG
GTGGAGGTGACCTATGACGGCGTGCCCGTGCCTGGCAGCCCCTTTCCTCTGGAAGCTGTGGCCCCCACCA
AGCCTAGCAAGGTGAAGGCGTTTGGGCCGGGGCTGCAGGGAGGCAGTGCGGGCTCCCCCGCCCGCTTCAC
CATCGACACCAAGGGCGCCGGCACAGGTGGCCTGGGCCTGACGGTGGAGGGCCCCTGTGAGGCGCAGCTC
GAGTGCTTGGACAATGGGGATGGCACATGTTCCGTGTCCTACGTGCCCACCGAGCCCGGGGACTACAACA
TCAACATCCTCTTCGCTGACACCCACATCCCTGGCTCCCCATTCAAGGCCCACGTGGTTCCCTGCTTTGA
CGCATCCAAAGTCAAGTGCTCAGGCCCCGGGCTGGAGCGGGCCACCGCTGGGGAGGTGGGCCAATTCCAA
GTGGACTGCTCGAGCGCGGGCAGCGCGGAGCTGACCATTGAGATCTGCTCGGAGGCGGGGCTTCCGGCCG
AGGTGTACATCCAGGACCACGGTGATGGCACGCACACCATTACCTACATTCCCCTCTGCCCCGGGGCCTA
CACCGTCACCATCAAGTACGGCGGCCAGCCCGTGCCCAACTTCCCCAGCAAGCTGCAGGTGGAACCTGCG
GTGGACACTTCCGGTGTCCAGTGCTATGGGCCTGGTATTGAGGGCCAGGGTGTCTTCCGTGAGGCCACCA
CTGAGTTCAGTGTGGACGCCCGGGCTCTGACACAGACCGGAGGGCCGCACGTCAAGGCCCGTGTGGCCAA
CCCCTCAGGCAACCTGACGGAGACCTACGTTCAGGACCGTGGCGATGGCATGTACAAAGTGGAGTACACG
CCTTACGAGGAGGGACTGCACTCCGTGGACGTGACCTATGACGGCAGTCCCGTGCCCAGCAGCCCCTTCC
AGGTGCCCGTGACCGAGGGCTGCGACCCCTCCCGGGTGCGTGTCCACGGGCCAGGCATCCAAAGTGGCAC
CACCAACAAGCCCAACAAGTTCACTGTGGAGACCAGGGGAGCTGGCACGGGCGGCCTGGGCCTGGCTGTA
GAGGGCCCCTCCGAGGCCAAGATGTCCTGCATGGATAACAAGGACGGCAGCTGCTCGGTCGAGTACATCC
CTTATGAGGCTGGCACCTACAGCCTCAACGTCACCTATGGTGGCCATCAAGTGCCAGGCAGTCCTTTCAA
GGTCCCTGTGCATGATGTGACAGATGCGTCCAAGGTCAAGTGCTCTGGGCCCGGCCTGAGCCCAGGCATG
GTTCGTGCCAACCTCCCTCAGTCCTTCCAGGTGGACACAAGCAAGGCTGGTGTGGCCCCATTGCAGGTCA
AAGTGCAAGGGCCCAAAGGCCTGGTGGAGCCAGTGGACGTGGTAGACAACGCTGATGGCACCCAGACCGT
CAATTATGTGCCCAGCCGAGAAGGGCCCTACAGCATCTCAGTACTGTATGGAGATGAAGAGGTACCCCGG
AGCCCCTTCAAGGTCAAGGTGCTGCCTACTCATGATGCCAGCAAGGTGAAGGCCAGTGGCCCCGGGCTCA
ACACCACTGGCGTGCCTGCCAGCCTGCCCGTGGAGTTCACCATCGATGCAAAGGACGCCGGGGAGGGCCT
GCTGGCTGTCCAGATCACGGATCCCGAAGGCAAGCCGAAGAAGACACACATCCAAGACAACCATGACGGC
ACGTATACAGTGGCCTACGTGCCAGACGTGACAGGTCGCTACACCATCCTCATCAAGTACGGTGGTGACG
AGATCCCCTTCTCCCCGTACCGCGTGCGTGCCGTGCCCACCGGGGACGCCAGCAAGTGCACTGTCACAGG
TGCTGGCATCGGCCCCACCATTCAGATTGGGGAGGAGACGGTGATCACTGTGGACACTAAGGCGGCAGGC
AAAGGCAAAGTGACGTGCACCGTGTGCACGCCTGATGGCTCAGAGGTGGATGTGGACGTGGTGGAGAATG
AGGACGGCACTTTCGACATCTTCTACACGGCCCCCCAGCCGGGCAAATACGTCATCTGTGTGCGCTTTGG
TGGCGAGCACGTGCCCAACAGCCCCTTCCAAGTGACGGCTCTGGCTGGGGACCAGCCCTCGGTGCAGCCC
CCTCTACGGTCTCAGCAGCTGGCCCCACAGTACACCTACGCCCAGGGCGGCCAGCAGACTTGGGCCCCGG
AGAGGCCCCTGGTGGGTGTCAATGGGCTGGATGTGACCAGCCTGAGGCCCTTTGACCTTGTCATCCCCTT
CACCATCAAGAAGGGCGAGATCACAGGGGAGGTTCGGATGCCCTCAGGCAAGGTGGCGCAGCCCACCATC
ACTGACAACAAAGACGGCACCGTGACCGTGCGGTATGCACCCAGCGAGGCTGGCCTGCACGAGATGGACA
TCCGCTATGACAACATGCACATCCCAGGAAGCCCCTTGCAGTTCTATGTGGATTACGTCAACTGTGGCCA
TGTCACTGCCTATGGGCCTGGCCTCACCCATGGAGTAGTGAACAAGCCTGCCACCTTCACCGTCAACACC
AAGGATGCAGGAGAGGGGGGCCTGTCTCTGGCCATTGAGGGCCCGTCCAAAGCAGAAATCAGCTGCACTG
ACAACCAGGATGGGACATGCAGCGTGTCCTACCTGCCTGTGCTGCCGGGGGACTACAGCATTCTAGTCAA
GTACAATGAACAGCACGTCCCAGGCAGCCCCTTCACTGCCCGGGTCACAGGTGACGACTCCATGCGTATG
TCCCACCTAAAGGTCGGCTCTGCTGCCGACATCCCCATCAACATCTCAGAGACGGATCTCAGCCTGCTGA
CGGCCACTGTGGTCCCGCCCTCGGGCCGGGAGGAGCCCTGTTTGCTGAAGCGGCTGCGTAATGGCCACGT
GGGGATTTCATTCGTGCCCAAGGAGACGGGGGAGCACCTGGTGCATGTGAAGAAAAATGGCCAGCACGTG
GCCAGCAGCCCCATCCCGGTGGTGATCAGCCAGTCGGAAATTGGGGATGCCAGTCGTGTTCGGGTCTCTG
GTCAGGGCCTTCACGAAGGCCACACCTTTGAGCCTGCAGAGTTTATCATTGATACCCGCGATGCAGGCTA
TGGTGGGCTCAGCCTGTCCATTGAGGGCCCCAGCAAGGTGGACATCAACACAGAGGACCTGGAGGACGGG
ACGTGCAGGGTCACCTACTGCCCCACAGAGCCAGGCAACTACATCATCAACATCAAGTTTGCCGACCAGC
ACGTGCCTGGCAGCCCCTTCTCTGTGAAGGTGACAGGCGAGGGCCGGGTGAAAGAGAGCATCACCCGCAG
GCGTCGGGCTCCTTCAGTGGCCAACGTTGGTAGTCATTGTGACCTCAGCCTGAAAATCCCTGAAATTAGC
ATCCAGGATATGACAGCCCAGGTGACCAGCCCATCGGGCAAGACCCATGAGGCCGAGATCGTGGAAGGGG
AGAACCACACCTACTGCATCCGCTTTGTTCCCGCTGAGATGGGCACACACACAGTCAGCGTCAAGTACAA
GGGCCAGCACGTGCCTGGGAGCCCCTTCCAGTTCACCGTGGGGCCCCTAGGGGAAGGGGGAGCCCACAAG
GTCCGAGCTGGGGGCCCTGGCCTGGAGAGAGCTGAAGCTGGAGTGCCAGCCGAATTCAGTATCTGGACCC
GGGAAGCTGGTGCTGGAGGCCTGGCCATTGCTGTCGAGGGCCCCAGCAAGGCTGAGATCTCTTTTGAGGA
CCGCAAGGACGGCTCCTGTGGTGTGGCTTATGTGGTCCAGGAGCCAGGTGACTACGAAGTCTCAGTCAAG
TTCAACGAGGAACACATTCCCGACAGCCCCTTCGTGGTGCCTGTGGCTTCTCCGTCTGGCGACGCCCGCC
GCCTCACTGTTTCTAGCCTTCAGGAGTCAGGGCTAAAGGTCAACCAGCCAGCCTCTTTTGCAGTCAGCCT
GAACGGGGCCAAGGGGGCGATCGATGCCAAGGTGCACAGCCCCTCAGGAGCCCTGGAGGAGTGCTATGTC
ACAGAAATTGACCAAGATAAGTATGCTGTGCGCTTCATCCCTCGGGAGAATGGCGTTTACCTGATTGACG
TCAAGTTCAACGGTACCCACATCCCTGGAAGCCCCTTCAAGATCCGAGTTGGGGAGCCTGGGCATGGAGG
GGACCCAGGCTTGGTGTCTGCTTACGGAGCAGGTCTGGAAGGCGGTGTCACAGGGAACCCAGCTGAGTTC
GTCGTGAACACGAGCAATGCGGGAGCTGGTGCCCTGTCGGTGACCATTGACGGCCCCTCCAAGGTGAAGA
TGGATTGCCAGGAGTGCCCTGAGGGCTACCGCGTCACCTATACCCCCATGGCACCTGGCAGCTACCTCAT
CTCCATCAAGTACGGCGGCCCCTACCACATTGGGGGCAGCCCCTTCAAGGCCAAAGTCACAGGCCCCCGT
CTCGTCAGCAACCACAGCCTCCACGAGACATCATCAGTGTTTGTAGACTCTCTGACCAAGGCCACCTGTG
CCCCCCAGCATGGGGCCCCGGGTCCTGGGCCTGCTGACGCCAGCAAGGTGGTGGCCAAGGGCCTGGGGCT
GAGCAAGGCCTACGTAGGCCAGAAGAGCAGCTTCACAGTAGACTGCAGCAAAGCAGGCAACAACATGCTG
CTGGTGGGGGTTCATGGCCCAAGGACCCCCTGCGAGGAGATCCTGGTGAAGCACGTGGGCAGCCGGCTCT
ACAGCGTGTCCTACCTGCTCAAGGACAAGGGGGAGTACACACTGGTGGTCAAATGGGGGCACGAGCACAT
CCCAGGCAGCCCCTACCGCGTTGTGGTGCCCAGCGGCAGCGCCTCACCGGTCGCCACCATGAGTGCGATT
AAGCCAGACATGAAGATCAAACTCCGTATGGAAGGCAACGTAAACGGGCACCACTTTGTGATCGACGGAG
ATGGTACAGGCAAGCCTTTTGAGGGAAAACAGAGTATGGATCTTGAAGTCAAAGAGGGCGGACCTCTGCC
TTTTGCCTTTGATATCCTGACCACTGCATTCCATTACGGCAACAGGGTATTCGCCAAATATCCAGACAAC
ATACAAGACTATTTTAAGCAGTCGTTTCCTAAGGGGTATTCGTGGGAACGAAGCTTGACTTTCGAAGACG
GGGGCATTTGCATTGCCAGAAACGACATAACAATGGAAGGGGACACTTTCTATAATAAAGTTCGATTTTA
TGGTACCAACTTTCCCGCCAATGGTCCAGTTATGCAGAAGAAGACGCTGAAATGGGAGCCCTCCACTGAG
AAAATGTATGTGCGTGATGGAGTGCTGACGGGTGATATTCATATGGCTTTGTTGCTTGAAGGAAATGCCC
ATTACCGATGTGACTTCAGAACTACTTACAAAGCTAAGGAGAAGGGTGTCAAGTTACCAGGCTACCACTT
TGTGGACCACTGCATTGAGATTTTAAGCCATGACAAAGATTACAACAAGGTTAAGCTGTATGAGCATGCT
GTTGCTCATTCTGGATTGCCTGACAATGCCAGACGATAAGCGGCCGCGACTCTAGATCATAATCAGCCAT
ACCACATT
