>Addgene plasmid #57379 | mEos2-FilaminA-N-9 | addgene partial sequence | sequence record 122932 | AllEos-R 5'-GTACCATCTCCGTCGATCAC-3'
TTTGATCTTCATGTCTGGCTTAATCGCACTCATGGTGGCGACCGGTGAGGCGCTGCCGCTGGGCACCACA
ACGCGGTAGGGGCTGCCTGGGATGTGCTCGTGCCCCCATTTGACCACCAGTGTGTACTCCCCCTTGTCCT
TGAGCAGGTAGGACACGCTGTAGAGCCGGCTGCCCACGTGCTTCACCAGGATCTCCTCGCAGGGGGTCCT
TGGGCCATGAACCCCCACCAGCAGCATGTTGTTGCCTGCTTTGCTGCAGTCTACTGTGAAGCTGCTCTTC
TGGCCTACGTAGGCCTTGCTCAGCCCCAGGCCCTTGGCCACCACCTTGCTGGCGTCAGCAGGCCCAGGAC
CCGGGGCCCCATGCTGGGGGGCACAGGTGGCCTTGGTCAGAGAGTCTACAAACACTGATGATGTCTCGTG
GAGGCTGTGGTTGCTGACGAGACGGGGGCCTGTGACTTTGGCCTTGAAGGGGCTGCCCCCAATGTGGTAG
GGGCCGCCGTACTTGATGGAGATGAGGTAGCTGCCAGGTGCCATGGGGGTATAGGTGACGCGGTAGCCCT
CAGGGCACTCCTGGCAATCCATCTTCACCTTGGAGGGGCCGTCAATGGTCACCGACAGGGCACCAGCTCC
CGCATTGCTCGTGTTCACGACGAACTCAGCTGGGTTCCCTGTGACACCGCCTTCCAGACCTGCTCCGTAA
GCAGACACCAAGCCTGGGTCCCCTCCATGCCCAGGCTCCCCAACTCGGATCTTGAAGGGGCTTCCAGGGA
TGTGGGTACCGTTGAACTTGACGTCAATCA
